Addgene plasmid #240320: pDonr 201_USP7_C223S
Purpose: Entry vector for Gateway with USP8 (C223A)
Depositing lab: Junjie Chen. Depositing organization: University of Texas MD Anderson Cancer Center. Publication: USP7 substrates identified by proteomics analysis reveal the specificity of USP7. Nie L, Wang C, Liu X, Teng H, Li S, Huang M, Feng X, Pei G, Hang Q, Zhao Z, Gan B, Ma L, Chen J. Genes Dev. 2022 Sep 1;36(17-18):1016-1030. doi: 10.1101/gad.349848.122. Epub 2022 Oct 27. PubMed 36302555.
Backbone
  Vector backbone: pDonr 201
  Vector type: Bacterial Expression
Growth in bacteria
  Bacterial resistance: Kanamycin, 50 μg/mL
  Growth temperature: 37°C
  Growth strain: DH5alpha
  Copy number: High Copy
Gene/Insert
  Gene/Insert name: USP7
  Species: H. sapiens (human)
  Mutation: C223A
  Entrez Gene: USP7 (a.k.a. C16DELp13.2, DEL16P13.2, HAFOUS, HAUSP, TEF1)
  Cloning method: Gateway Cloning
Terms and licenses: Academic/Nonprofit Terms; Industry Terms: Not Available to Industry
How to cite: pDonr 201_USP7_C223S was a gift from Junjie Chen (Addgene plasmid # 240320 ; http://n2t.net/addgene:240320 ; RRID:Addgene_240320)
