[The description below was written by a language model from this plasmid's Addgene catalogue record and pLannotate feature annotations shown in this document.]
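Description:
pDonr 201_USP7_C223S is a Gateway entry clone built on the pDonr 201 backbone, carrying the human USP7 (HAUSP) coding sequence, which encodes a deubiquitinating enzyme. The plasmid is about 5.6 kb, replicates in E. coli from a high-copy ColE1/pUC-type origin, and is selected with kanamycin through the aph(3')-Ia (KanR) gene. Although it is catalogued as a bacterial expression vector, the annotated features include no promoter positioned to drive the insert. It is best understood as a shuttle or storage clone rather than an expression construct.

The USP7 open reading frame of roughly 3.3 kb sits between attL1 and attL2, the recombination sites produced when a PCR product or attB-flanked fragment is recombined into a donor vector. These sites allow an LR Clonase reaction to transfer the ORF directionally into any attR-containing destination vector, for example to add epitope tags or place it under mammalian or bacterial promoters. The rrnB T1 and T2 terminators lie upstream of attL1 and shield the insert from read-through transcription originating in the backbone.

The record is inconsistent about the mutation. The plasmid name says C223S, the mutation field says C223A, and the purpose line refers to "USP8 (C223A)", whereas the gene field and the sequence annotation both identify the insert as USP7. Cys223 is the catalytic cysteine of USP7, so either substitution would be expected to give a catalytically inactive enzyme, typically used as a control or substrate-trapping variant in studies of USP7 substrates. The exact residue change should be confirmed from the sequence.
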