Features (pLannotate 1.2.2; 7 found; start..end, strand, type, name):
     83..3388    -  CDS            USP7: UBP7_HUMAN - Also known as HAUSP. Experimental evidence at protein level: Swiss-Prot protein existence level 1. (Microbial infection) Contributes to the overall stabilization and trans-activation capability of the herpesvirus 1 trans-acting transcriptional protein ICP0/VMW110 during HSV-1 infection. From Homo sapiens (Human).
   3391..3490    -  protein_bind   attL1: mutant version of attL; recombination site for the Gateway® LR reaction LR Clonase™
   3546..3589    -  terminator     rrnB T1 terminator: Escherichia coli rrnB; transcription terminator T1 from the E. coli rrnB gene
   3721..3748    +  terminator     rrnB T2 terminator: transcription terminator T2 from the E. coli rrnB gene
   3883..4471    -  rep_origin     ori: high-copy-number ColE1/pMB1/pBR322/pUC origin of replication
   4614..5423    -  CDS            KanR: aminoglycoside phosphotransferase; aph(3')-Ia; confers resistance to kanamycin in bacteria or G418 (Geneticin®) in eukaryotes
   5546..78      +  protein_bind   attL2 (across the origin): mutant version of attL; recombination site for the Gateway® LR reaction LR Clonase™
>Addgene plasmid #240320 | pDonr 201_USP7_C223S | addgene full sequence | sequence record 488951 | Addgene NGS Result
TGATAGTGACCTGTTCGTTGCAACAAATTGATAAGCAATGCTTTCTTATAATGCCAACTTTGTACAAGAA
AGCTGGGTGTCAGTTATGGATTTTAATGGCCTTTTCAAGGTAAGTGTAGCGACTCCTCTTTGGGGCTTTG
TTGAAGTGGTCGAGCCCTAGCCAAGGCCGAGGATGAGACATATTACCGGGCTGTGGCTCAAAGTCTTTCA
AATTTACTTCATACTCGTCTTCATTTATGTACTGGTGTCGGCCCATCATTACAATTGCAAATTTAAACTT
CTCAAACTCCTTCTCCTGGATGTCCAGCAGGCTCTGGATTCGCTTCATCACTTCTCGAAAATGCTCGCCC
TGGTGTATCCTCAGCAAAAACGGGATTCCGAACGTTCCGAAGACCTCTTTGTGGAAATGCGCCACTGTGA
CAAGCATCTCATTCTCTTTGTCTATGTCCACCTGGTCCAAAGGGATTTCCTCTATTCGAAACGTCCGGCT
CGTTGCAGGAGATAAACATTCTAATAGTTCATCTTCTTGATGAACACCAATGATTTTGTAGCTTACAATT
TCTAGCAGCCTAAGTTTCCCTGATGCTTTCTCCCCAAGCTCCACGGCCTTTTTACATTCTTCTAACAGGT
CCCGGACACACCCATGCTTGTCTGGATATAGTGTTATTTCCTCTTCCCTAAATTGGCTGTTTAACCATAT
ACATTTAAAACTTCGCCTGTTCTCAAAGTCTGTGATTTTCATCTTAAGCTGCTGATAGTAAAGTTTCTTA
GGTTGTCTAGGCTTGAAGAACTGTAGAAGATCTCTTAAAGTACCTTCATAATTATGTCTAAGAGGATTAC
CTGGGCCATCCCTATAACCTTGAGACTTGAAAAACTGCAGCAACATTGGATCTGTGTTGAGCCTCTGTGC
AACTGTCTTTGCAACCTGAAAATAATTCATTCTATTTGATAACGTAACCACAAATCCAGGATCATTAGGG
ATTGTTTTATCACAGAAAATGACATCAACGCGGTGGTAGAGATCTCGGAAATACTCCTTTGCGGTGGGTA
ATTCACTGTTATCATTTTCAGGGTCATCCTTCTGAAATACTATGATGTCACCATCCATTAGTTCATCAAG
GGCTTTATCAAGAGACACGTCATAGTCCTGAATTCTCTCTGTTAAATTCGGTTTAACTTCCTCATAGAGG
ATAAGGCTAGTATCTTGAATAAATCCTGCTCTGTCACACATAACTGGGAGCAAGTCACGTATTTTACAGG
ATATTGGTGTGTAGATATGCCCACAGTAATTCAAGCTCCGCGTTTTGGGATCATACATCTTCAAAAATAA
CATTACATCATGATCTTTATCAAACTTGGGTAAGGTCGCTCCACTAGCAGCCAGCTCGGGATCAACTGTT
TCCAGGAATATTGTCCAAGGGTTTTCATTATCACTGAGCTCAATCATTGTTTTATTGCCGTCGGCTTCAT
TATCTAACATTGCAGGTCGTTTTGTTCCATTACTCCTTGCTTGCATGGGCCACAATCGAATTTGATCTTG
TGGAAATCCCATGGTCTGAGAGAGGCTCTGAACAAACTCAGCAAGCGAGGAGTTCTTCAATACTTTAAAC
ACAGTGTATTTCACTTTTTCTTCATCGTACATGTCATTCCCTTGGTGGCCACAAAACTGGTCCTCTGCGA
CTATCTGCACTTGCATATAGAGATGGGCTTCCTGCCGCTCCTTCCGCTTCTGAGCCTCGATCCTTTTCTC
TTCTTGTAATCGCTCCACCAACTGCTGAGGAATATCATGGTCGGTGACCGCCTGTAAAACTTCACTCAGT
TTTGATTCCCTGATGTAGACTAACATGTAAGCATTAGTGCAGTGTCGAACAGACAGGTCGTCATCGTGAC
CCCCATAATTGTGCTCAATTGCTTCCTCTTTAGTACACCTTGACACCACGTCGTCATCAAATTTACACCA
TTTGCCATCCCCTTTGGGGTTTAGATAAACCACATAATGTCCACCATGATTATCTCCACTATGAACCAGG
ACTGCATGAAGAATATAATTTGCAGGGTCCTTAGGATCTGTTTTTTGCAAAAATTCATCAAGTGGTAACT
GCTCTGGGAATTCAAACCTATCATTGATCTTGATATTTTGGTCCGTCTGAGGGTCATACATAAATCTCAT
CAGTTGTAGATGTAACACTGGTGGCAATGTTAGGAATTTCACACCTTTCTCTGCTTCCTGTAAGCCATGT
TCCCCAGCGTCGTATTTATTGTCCCCATCGAGCTGTTCTACTGCCACATAATCCACAAATGATTCAAATA
TATTTTTCTTTCCTTTGATACTTAGCTGGATATCATAATAATCTTCTCTTCTATCAGACCGATAGTCTAC
TTCTTTACACTGGATATAGGACACCATTTTGCCGCGGAATAATTTGGGTATGGTGCCCTCTACACAGGTG
CCTTTCATCTTATTTTCCACATTATCGAGCAACACTCGACAAAGCTCCTGAACATCATGTTGCATGAAGC
TATCTAAAGTTTCCCACCCAAATGACTTTGTTAACTTTTTTGTTCCTACAGGTTTATCACTATGCTGTAA
TTCATAGAACACTCTTTGTAATGCTAAAGGGACGCTTTTAGACGAATCATCCCCCTCGGTTGGCATCATG
TACACAGCCTTTCGTAGCTGATTCGTGAAAAATAACGTCTGTAGCAGGCTGTTCATGTAACTAGTCGCTC
CCTGATTCTTTAAGCCGACGTAGCCTGTGTGCTTCTTTGAATCCCACGCAACTCCATGGGGAGCATCCGC
CTGTACAAAGACTTCAAAGGTAACTTTGTCATCATCTATAAATCCTTTCTCAGGATCGGTCACTTCACTC
CAGGCCATAAAATTGGAAAATCCCCAATCATTTTCTTTATGGAAGAACAAATGACTAATACGACGACTGA
ACGACTTTTCATCATCTCTGTAATTTATTATCTTCAGCACTGCTTGTGCATGGCAAGACCATGACGTGGA
ATCAGATTCAGCATTGCACTGGAGAAAGAATCCTACGCTTTTTTGGTGTGGTCTGTCTGGATAAAAGCGT
GGCATCACCATAATCTTCCATGGCAGATTTCGCACAAAACACGGAGGGCTAAGGACCGACTCACTCAGTC
TGCTGAAGCGCTCCACAGTGAACTGAAAGGTTGCCTCGGAGCGCCAACTGGTGTCATCCTCCATGTCCTC
CTCCGCGGTGTTGTGTCCATCACTCAGGGCCACATTCCCATTGATCACAGGGTTCTGAGTAATTCTTGGT
GGGTCATCTGTATCTCCCGCTTCCATCTCCATGTCCTCGGGCTCGCTCAACTGCTGCTCGCCCGCTTTCT
GCTGCTGCTGCTGCTGCTGGTGGTTCATGAAGCCTGCTTTTTTGTACAAAGTTGGCATTATAAAAAAGCA
TTGCTCATCAATTTGTTGCAACGAACAGGTCACTATCAGTCAAAATAAAATCATTATTTGGGGCCCGAGA
TCCATGCTAGCGTTAACGCGAGAGTAGGGAACTGCCAGGCATCAAATAAAACGAAAGGCTCAGTCGGAAG
ACTGGGCCTTTCGTTTTATCTGTTGTTTGTCGGTGAACGCTCTCCTGAGTAGGACAAATCCGCCGGGAGC
GGATTTGAACGTTGTGAAGCAACGGCCCGGAGGGTGGCGGGCAGGACGCCCGCCATAAACTGCCAGGCAT
CAAACTAAGCAGAAGGCCATCCTGACGGATGGCCTTTTTGCGTTTCTACAAACTCTTCCTGGCTAGCGGT
AATACGGTTATCCACAGAATCAGGGGATAACGCAGGAAAGAACATGTGAGCAAAAGGCCAGCAAAAGGCC
AGGAACCGTAAAAAGGCCGCGTTGCTGGCGTTTTTCCATAGGCTCCGCCCCCCTGACGAGCATCACAAAA
ATCGACGCTCAAGTCAGAGGTGGCGAAACCCGACAGGACTATAAAGATACCAGGCGTTTCCCCCTGGAAG
CTCCCTCGTGCGCTCTCCTGTTCCGACCCTGCCGCTTACCGGATACCTGTCCGCCTTTCTCCCTTCGGGA
AGCGTGGCGCTTTCTCATAGCTCACGCTGTAGGTATCTCAGTTCGGTGTAGGTCGTTCGCTCCAAGCTGG
GCTGTGTGCACGAACCCCCCGTTCAGCCCGACCGCTGCGCCTTATCCGGTAACTATCGTCTTGAGTCCAA
CCCGGTAAGACACGACTTATCGCCACTGGCAGCAGCCACTGGTAACAGGATTAGCAGAGCGAGGTATGTA
GGCGGTGCTACAGAGTTCTTGAAGTGGTGGCCTAACTACGGCTACACTAGAAGAACAGTATTTGGTATCT
GCGCTCTGCTGAAGCCAGTTACCTTCGGAAAAAGAGTTGGTAGCTCTTGATCCGGCAAACAAACCACCGC
TGGTAGCGGTGGTTTTTTTGTTTGCAAGCAGCAGATTACGCGCAGAAAAAAAGGATCTCAAGAAGATCCT
TTGATCTTTTCTACGGGGTCTGACGCTCAGTGGAACGAAAACTCACGTTAAGGGATTTTGGTCATGAGCT
TGCGCCGTCCCGTCAAGTCAGCGTAATGCTCTGCCAGTGTTACAACCAATTAACCAATTCTGATTAGAAA
AACTCATCGAGCATCAAATGAAACTGCAATTTATTCATATCAGGATTATCAATACCATATTTTTGAAAAA
GCCGTTTCTGTAATGAAGGAGAAAACTCACCGAGGCAGTTCCATAGGATGGCAAGATCCTGGTATCGGTC
TGCGATTCCGACTCGTCCAACATCAATACAACCTATTAATTTCCCCTCGTCAAAAATAAGGTTATCAAGT
GAGAAATCACCATGAGTGACGACTGAATCCGGTGAGAATGGCAAAAGTTTATGCATTTCTTTCCAGACTT
GTTCAACAGGCCAGCCATTACGCTCGTCATCAAAATCACTCGCATCAACCAAACCGTTATTCATTCGTGA
TTGCGCCTGAGCGAGACGAAATACGCGATCGCTGTTAAAAGGACAATTACAAACAGGAATCGAATGCAAC
CGGCGCAGGAACACTGCCAGCGCATCAACAATATTTTCACCTGAATCAGGATATTCTTCTAATACCTGGA
ATGCTGTTTTTCCGGGGATCGCAGTGGTGAGTAACCATGCATCATCAGGAGTACGGATAAAATGCTTGAT
GGTCGGAAGAGGCATAAATTCCGTCAGCCAGTTTAGTCTGACCATCTCATCTGTAACATCATTGGCAACG
CTACCTTTGCCATGTTTCAGAAACAACTCTGGCGCATCGGGCTTCCCATACAAGCGATAGATTGTCGCAC
CTGATTGCCCGACATTATCGCGAGCCCATTTATACCCATATAAATCAGCATCCATGTTGGAATTTAATCG
CGGCCTCGACGTTTCCCGTTGAATATGGCTCATAACACCCCTTGTATTACTGTTTATGTAAGCAGACAGT
TTTATTGTTCATGATGATATATTTTTATCTTGTGCAATGTAACATCAGAGATTTTGAGACACGGGCCAGA
GCTGCAGCTGGATGGCAAATAATGATTTTATTTTGAC
